>Addgene plasmid #14146 | pAG415GPD-ccdB | depositor full sequence | sequence record 7809 | Author sequence
GACGAAAGGGCCTCGTGATACGCCTATTTTTATAGGTTAATGTCATGATAATAATGGTTTCTTAGGACGG
ATCGCTTGCCTGTAACTTACACGCGCCTCGTATCTTTTAATGATGGAATAATTTGGGAATTTACTCTGTG
TTTATTTATTTTTATGTTTTGTATTTGGATTTTAGAAAGTAAATAAAGAAGGTAGAAGAGTTACGGAATG
AAGAAAAAAAAATAAACAAAGGTTTAAAAAATTTCAACAAAAAGCGTACTTTACATATATATTTATTAGA
CAAGAAAAGCAGATTAAATAGATATACATTCGATTAACGATAAGTAAAATGTAAAATCACAGGATTTTCG
TGTGTGGTCTTCTACACAGACAAGATGAAACAATTCGGCATTAATACCTGAGAGCAGGAAGAGCAAGATA
AAAGGTAGTATTTGTTGGCGATCCCCCTAGAGTCTTTTACATCTTCGGAAAACAAAAACTATTTTTTCTT
TAATTTCTTTTTTTACTTTCTATTTTTAATTTATATATTTATATTAAAAAATTTAAATTATAATTATTTT
TATAGCACGTGATGAAAAGGACCCAGGTGGCACTTTTCGGGGAAATGTGCGCGGAACCCCTATTTGTTTA
TTTTTCTAAATACATTCAAATATGTATCCGCTCATGAGACAATAACCCTGATAAATGCTTCAATAATATT
GAAAAAGGAAGAGTATGAGTATTCAACATTTCCGTGTCGCCCTTATTCCCTTTTTTGCGGCATTTTGCCT
TCCTGTTTTTGCTCACCCAGAAACGCTGGTGAAAGTAAAAGATGCTGAAGATCAGTTGGGTGCACGAGTG
GGTTACATCGAACTGGATCTCAACAGCGGTAAGATCCTTGAGAGTTTTCGCCCCGAAGAACGTTTTCCAA
TGATGAGCACTTTTAAAGTTCTGCTATGTGGCGCGGTATTATCCCGTATTGACGCCGGGCAAGAGCAACT
CGGTCGCCGCATACACTATTCTCAGAATGACTTGGTTGAGTACTCACCAGTCACAGAAAAGCATCTTACG
GATGGCATGACAGTAAGAGAATTATGCAGTGCTGCCATAACCATGAGTGATAACACTGCGGCCAACTTAC
TTCTGACAACGATCGGAGGACCGAAGGAGCTAACCGCTTTTTTGCACAACATGGGGGATCATGTAACTCG
CCTTGATCGTTGGGAACCGGAGCTGAATGAAGCCATACCAAACGACGAGCGTGACACCACGATGCCTGTA
GCAATGGCAACAACGTTGCGCAAACTATTAACTGGCGAACTACTTACTCTAGCTTCCCGGCAACAATTAA
TAGACTGGATGGAGGCGGATAAAGTTGCAGGACCACTTCTGCGCTCGGCCCTTCCGGCTGGCTGGTTTAT
TGCTGATAAATCTGGAGCCGGTGAGCGTGGGTCTCGCGGTATCATTGCAGCACTGGGGCCAGATGGTAAG
CCCTCCCGTATCGTAGTTATCTACACGACGGGGAGTCAGGCAACTATGGATGAACGAAATAGACAGATCG
CTGAGATAGGTGCCTCACTGATTAAGCATTGGTAACTGTCAGACCAAGTTTACTCATATATACTTTAGAT
TGATTTAAAACTTCATTTTTAATTTAAAAGGATCTAGGTGAAGATCCTTTTTGATAATCTCATGACCAAA
ATCCCTTAACGTGAGTTTTCGTTCCACTGAGCGTCAGACCCCGTAGAAAAGATCAAAGGATCTTCTTGAG
ATCCTTTTTTTCTGCGCGTAATCTGCTGCTTGCAAACAAAAAAACCACCGCTACCAGCGGTGGTTTGTTT
GCCGGATCAAGAGCTACCAACTCTTTTTCCGAAGGTAACTGGCTTCAGCAGAGCGCAGATACCAAATACT
GTCCTTCTAGTGTAGCCGTAGTTAGGCCACCACTTCAAGAACTCTGTAGCACCGCCTACATACCTCGCTC
TGCTAATCCTGTTACCAGTGGCTGCTGCCAGTGGCGATAAGTCGTGTCTTACCGGGTTGGACTCAAGACG
ATAGTTACCGGATAAGGCGCAGCGGTCGGGCTGAACGGGGGGTTCGTGCACACAGCCCAGCTTGGAGCGA
ACGACCTACACCGAACTGAGATACCTACAGCGTGAGCTATGAGAAAGCGCCACGCTTCCCGAAGGGAGAA
AGGCGGACAGGTATCCGGTAAGCGGCAGGGTCGGAACAGGAGAGCGCACGAGGGAGCTTCCAGGGGGAAA
CGCCTGGTATCTTTATAGTCCTGTCGGGTTTCGCCACCTCTGACTTGAGCGTCGATTTTTGTGATGCTCG
TCAGGGGGGCGGAGCCTATGGAAAAACGCCAGCAACGCGGCCTTTTTACGGTTCCTGGCCTTTTGCTGGC
CTTTTGCTCACATGTTCTTTCCTGCGTTATCCCCTGATTCTGTGGATAACCGTATTACCGCCTTTGAGTG
AGCTGATACCGCTCGCCGCAGCCGAACGACCGAGCGCAGCGAGTCAGTGAGCGAGGAAGCGGAAGAGCGC
CCAATACGCAAACCGCCTCTCCCCGCGCGTTGGCCGATTCATTAATGCAGCTGGCACGACAGGTTTCCCG
ACTGGAAAGCGGGCAGTGAGCGCAACGCAATTAATGTGAGTTACCTCACTCATTAGGCACCCCAGGCTTT
ACACTTTATGCTTCCGGCTCCTATGTTGTGTGGAATTGTGAGCGGATAACAATTTCACACAGGAAACAGC
TATGACCATGATTACGCCAAGCGCGCAATTAACCCTCACTAAAGGGAACAAAAGCTGGAGCTCTTCGAGT
TTATCATTATCAATACTCGCCATTTCAAAGAATACGTAAATAATTAATAGTAGTGATTTTCCTAACTTTA
TTTAGTCAAAAAATTAGCCTTTTAATTCTGCTGTAACCCGTACATGCCCAAAATAGGGGGCGGGTTACAC
AGAATATATAACACCGAAGGTGCCTGGGTGAACAGGTTTATTCCTGGCATCCACTAAATATAATGGAGCC
CGCTTTTTAAGCTGGCATCCAGAAAAAAAAAGAATCCCAGCACCAAAATATTGTTTTCTTCACCAACCAT
CAGTTCATAGGTCCATTCTCTTAGCGCAACTACAGAGAACAGGGGCACAAACAGGCAAAAAACGGGCACA
ACCTCAATGGAGTGATGCAACCTGCCTGGAGTAAATGATGACACAAGGCAATTGACCCACGCATGTATCT
ATCTCATTTTCTTACACCTTCTATTACCTTCTGCTCTCTCTGATTTGGAAAAAGCTGAAAAAAAAGGTTG
AAACCAGTTCCCTGAAATTATTCCCCTACTTGACTAATAAGTATATAAAGACGGTAGGTATTGATTGTAA
TTCTGTAAATCTATTTCTTAAACTTCTTAAATTCTACTTTTATAGTTAGTCTTTTTTTTAGTTTTAAAAC
ACCAGAACTTAGTTTCGACGGATTCTAGAACTAGTGGATCCCCCATCACAAGTTTGTACAAAAAAGCTGA
ACGAGAAACGTAAAATGATATAAATATCAATATATTAAATTAGATTTTGCATAAAAAACAGACTACATAA
TACTGTAAAACACAACATATCCAGTCACTATGGCGGCCGCATTAGGCACCCCAGGCTTTACACTTTATGC
TTCCGGCTCGTATAATGTGTGGATTTTGAGTTAGGATCCGTCGAGATTTTCAGGAGCTAAGGAAGCTAAA
ATGGAGAAAAAAATCACTGGATATACCACCGTTGATATATCCCAATGGCATCGTAAAGAACATTTTGAGG
CATTTCAGTCAGTTGCTCAATGTACCTATAACCAGACCGTTCAGCTGGATATTACGGCCTTTTTAAAGAC
CGTAAAGAAAAATAAGCACAAGTTTTATCCGGCCTTTATTCACATTCTTGCCCGCCTGATGAATGCTCAT
CCGGAATTCCGTATGGCAATGAAAGACGGTGAGCTGGTGATATGGGATAGTGTTCACCCTTGTTACACCG
TTTTCCATGAGCAAACTGAAACGTTTTCATCGCTCTGGAGTGAATACCACGACGATTTCCGGCAGTTTCT
ACACATATATTCGCAAGATGTGGCGTGTTACGGTGAAAACCTGGCCTATTTCCCTAAAGGGTTTATTGAG
AATATGTTTTTCGTCTCAGCCAATCCCTGGGTGAGTTTCACCAGTTTTGATTTAAACGTGGCCAATATGG
ACAACTTCTTCGCCCCCGTTTTCACCATGGGCAAATATTATACGCAAGGCGACAAGGTGCTGATGCCGCT
GGCGATTCAGGTTCATCATGCCGTCTGTGATGGCTTCCATGTCGGCAGAATGCTTAATGAATTACAACAG
TACTGCGATGAGTGGCAGGGCGGGGCGTAAACGCCGCGTGGATCCGGCTTACTAAAAGCCAGATAACAGT
ATGCGTATTTGCGCGCTGATTTTTGCGGTATAAGAATATATACTGATATGTATACCCGAAGTATGTCAAA
AAGAGGTATGCTATGAAGCAGCGTATTACAGTGACAGTTGACAGCGACAGCTATCAGTTGCTCAAGGCAT
ATATGATGTCAATATCTCCGGTCTGGTAAGCACAACCATGCAGAATGAAGCCCGTCGTCTGCGTGCCGAA
CGCTGGAAAGCGGAAAATCAGGAAGGGATGGCTGAGGTCGCCCGGTTTATTGAAATGAACGGCTCTTTTG
CTGACGAGAACAGGGGCTGGTGAAATGCAGTTTAAGGTTTACACCTATAAAAGAGAGAGCCGTTATCGTC
TGTTTGTGGATGTACAGAGTGATATTATTGACACGCCCGGGCGACGGATGGTGATCCCCCTGGCCAGTGC
ACGTCTGCTGTCAGATAAAGTCTCCCGTGAACTTTACCCGGTGGTGCATATCGGGGATGAAAGCTGGCGC
ATGATGACCACCGATATGGCCAGTGTGCCGGTCTCCGTTATCGGGGAAGAAGTGGCTGATCTCAGCCACC
GCGAAAATGACATCAAAAACGCCATTAACCTGATGTTCTGGGGAATATAAATGTCAGGCTCCCTTATACA
CAGCCAGTCTGCAGGTCGACCATAGTGACTGGATATGTTGTGTTTTACAGTATTATGTAGTCTGTTTTTT
ATGCAAAATCTAATTTAATATATTGATATTTATATCATTTTACGTTTCTCGTTCAGCTTTCTTGTACAAA
GTGGTGATGGGCTGCAGGAATTCGATATCAAGCTTATCGATACCGTCGACCTCGAGTCATGTAATTAGTT
ATGTCACGCTTACATTCACGCCCTCCCCCCACATCCGCTCTAACCGAAAAGGAAGGAGTTAGACAACCTG
AAGTCTAGGTCCCTATTTATTTTTTTATAGTTATGTTAGTATTAAGAACGTTATTTATATTTCAAATTTT
TCTTTTTTTTCTGTACAGACGCGTGTACGCATGTAACATTATACTGAAAACCTTGCTTGAGAAGGTTTTG
GGACGCTCGAAGGCTTTAATTTGCGGCCGGTACCCAATTCGCCCTATAGTGAGTCGTATTACGCGCGCTC
ACTGGCCGTCGTTTTACAACGTCGTGACTGGGAAAACCCTGGCGTTACCCAACTTAATCGCCTTGCAGCA
CATCCCCCTTTCGCCAGCTGGCGTAATAGCGAAGAGGCCCGCACCGATCGCCCTTCCCAACAGTTGCGCA
GCCTGAATGGCGAATGGCGCG
[124 nt withheld, positions 5692-5815]
C
[91 nt withheld, positions 5817-5907]
A
[49 nt withheld, positions 5909-5957]
CCTTTGACGTTGGAGTCCACGTTCTTT
[37 nt withheld, positions 5985-6021]
ACCCTATCTCGGTCTATTCTTTTGATTTATAAGGGATTTTGCCGATTTCGGCCTATTGGTTAAAAAATGA
GCTGATTTAACAAAAATTTAACGCGAATTTTAACAAAATATTAACGTTTACAATTTCCTGATGCGGTATT
TTCTCCTTACGCATCTGTGCGGTATTTCACACCGCATATCGACGGTCGAGGAGAACTTCTAGTATATCCA
CATACCTAATATTATTGCCTTATTAAAAATGGAATCCCAACAATTACATCAAAATCCACATTCTCTTCAA
AATCAATTGTCCTGTACTTCCTTGTTCATGTGTGTTCAAAAACGTTATATTTATAGGATAATTATACTCT
ATTTCTCAACAAGTAATTGGTTGTTTGGCCGAGCGGTCTAAGGCGCCTGATTCAAGAAATATCTTGACCG
CAGTTAACTGTGGGAATACTCAGGTATCGTAAGATGCAAGAGTTCGAATCTCTTAGCAACCATTATTTTT
TTCCTCAACATAACGAGAACACACAGGGGCGCTATCGCACAGAATCAAATTCGATGACTGGAAATTTTTT
GTTAATTTCAGAGGTCGCCTGACGCATATACCTTTTTCAACTGAAAAATTGGGAGAAAAAGGAAAGGTGA
GAGGCCGGAACCGGCTTTTCATATAGAATAGAGAAGCGTTCATGACTAAATGCTTGCATCACAATACTTG
AAGTTGACAATATTATTTAAGGACCTATTGTTTTTTCCAATAGGTGGTTAGCAATCGTCTTACTTTCTAA
CTTTTCTTACCTTTTACATTTCAGCAATATATATATATATTTCAAGGATATACCATTCTAATGTCTGCCC
CTATGTCTGCCCCTAAGAAGATCGTCGTTTTGCCAGGTGACCACGTTGGTCAAGAAATCACAGCCGAAGC
CATTAAGGTTCTTAAAGCTATTTCTGATGTTCGTTCCAATGTCAAGTTCGATTTCGAAAATCATTTAATT
GGTGGTGCTGCTATCGATGCTACAGGTGTCCCACTTCCAGATGAGGCGCTGGAAGCCTCCAAGAAGGTTG
ATGCCGTTTTGTTAGGTGCTGTGGGTGGTCCTAAATGGGGTACCGGTAGTGTTAGACCTGAACAAGGTTT
ACTAAAAATCCGTAAAGAACTTCAATTGTACGCCAACTTAAGACCATGTAACTTTGCATCCGACTCTCTT
TTAGACTTATCTCCAATCAAGCCACAATTTGCTAAAGGTACTGACTTCGTTGTTGTCAGAGAATTAGTGG
GAGGTATTTACTTTGGTAAGAGAAAGGAAGACGATGGTGATGGTGTCGCTTGGGATAGTGAACAATACAC
CGTTCCAGAAGTGCAAAGAATCACAAGAATGGCCGCTTTCATGGCCCTACAACATGAGCCACCATTGCCT
ATTTGGTCCTTGGATAAAGCTAATGTTTTGGCCTCTTCAAGATTATGGAGAAAAACTGTGGAGGAAACCA
TCAAGAACGAATTCCCTACATTGAAGGTTCAACATCAATTGATTGATTCTGCCGCCATGATCCTAGTTAA
GAACCCAACCCACCTAAATGGTATTATAATCACCAGCAACATGTTTGGTGATATCATCTCCGATGAAGCC
TCCGTTATCCCAGGTTCCTTGGGTTTGTTGCCATCTGCGTCCTTGGCCTCTTTGCCAGACAAGAACACCG
CATTTGGTTTGTACGAACCATGCCACGGTTCTGCTCCAGATTTGCCAAAGAATAAGGTTGACCCTATCGC
CACTATCTTGTCTGCTGCAATGATGTTGAAATTGTCATTGAACTTGCCTGAAGAAGGTAAGGCCATTGAA
GATGCAGTTAAAAAGGTTTTGGATGCAGGTATCAGAACTGGTGATTTAGGTGGTTCCAACAGTACCACCG
AAGTCGGTGATGCTGTCGCCGAAGAAGTTAAGAAAATCCTTGCTTAAAAAGATTCTCTTTTTTTATGATA
TTTGTACATAAACTTTATAAATGAAATTCATAATAGAAACGACACGAAATTACAAAATGGAATATGTTCA
TAGGGTAGACGAAACTATATACGCAATCTACATACATTTATCAAGAAGGAGAAAAAGGAGGATAGTAAAG
GAATACAGGTAAGCAAATTGATACTAATGGCTCAACGTGATAAGGAAAAAGAATTGCACTTTAACATTAA
TATTGACAAGGAGGAGGGCACCACACAAAAAGTTAGGTGTAACAGAAAATCATGAAACTACGATTCCTAA
TTTGATATTGGAGGATTTTCTCTAAAAAAAAAAAAATACAACAAATAAAAAACACTCAATGACCTGACCA
TTTGATGGAGTTTAAGTCAATACCTTCTTGAACCATTTCCCATAATGGTGAAAGTTCCCTCAAGAATTTT
ACTCTGTCAGAAACGGCCTTACGACGTAGTCGATATGGTGCACTCTCAGTACAATCTGCTCTGATGCCGC
ATAGTTAAGCCAGCCCCGACACCCGCCAACACCCGCTGACGCGCCCTGACGGGCTTGTCTGCTCCCGGCA
TCCGCTTACAGACAAGCTGTGACCGTCTCCGGGAGCTGCATGTGTCAGAGGTTTTCACCGTCATCACCGA
AACGCGCGA
Features (pLannotate 1.2.2; 30 found; start..end, strand, type, name):
     70..573     -  misc_feature   CEN/ARS: S. cerevisiae CEN6 centromere fused to an autonomously replicating sequence
    610..714     +  promoter       AmpR promoter: bla
    715..1575    +  CDS            AmpR: β-lactamase; bla; confers resistance to ampicillin, carbenicillin, and related antibiotics
   1746..2334    +  rep_origin     ori: high-copy-number ColE1/pMB1/pBR322/pUC origin of replication
   2517..2609    +  CDS            lacI (fragment): lac repressor; lacI; The lac repressor binds to the lac operator to inhibit transcription in E. coli. This inhibition can be relieved by adding lactose or isopropyl-β-D-thiogalactopyranoside (IPTG).
   2622..2643    +  protein_bind   CAP binding site: CAP binding activates transcription in the presence of cAMP. E. coli catabolite activator protein
   2658..2688    +  promoter       lac promoter: promoter for the E. coli lac operon
   2696..2712    +  protein_bind   lac operator: The lac repressor binds to the lac operator to inhibit transcription in E. coli. This inhibition can be relieved by adding lactose or isopropyl-β-D-thiogalactopyranoside (IPTG). lac repressor encoded by lacI
   2757..2775    +  promoter       T3 promoter: promoter for bacteriophage T3 RNA polymerase
   2804..3448    +  promoter       GAP promoter: S. cerevisiae TDH3; promoter for glyceraldehyde-3-phosphate dehydrogenase
   3454..3474    +  misc_feature   MCS (fragment): pBluescript multiple cloning site
   3478..3602    +  protein_bind   attR1: mutant version of attR; recombination site for the Gateway® LR reaction LR Clonase™
   3627..3657    +  promoter       lac UV5 promoter: E. coli lac promoter with an "up" mutation
   3681..3710    +  promoter       cat promoter (fragment): promoter of the E. coli cat gene encoding chloramphenicol acetyltransferase
   3711..4370    +  CDS            CmR: chloramphenicol acetyltransferase; cat; confers resistance to chloramphenicol
   4552..4710    +  CDS            ccdA (fragment): CCDA_ECO57 - Also known as H, letA. Experimental evidence at protein level: Swiss-Prot protein existence level 1. Antitoxin component of a type II toxin-antitoxin (TA) system which inhibits the post-segregational killing (PSK) of plasmid-free cells, also referred to as a plasmid addiction system. Binds to and blocks the activity of CcdB; will also remove bound CcdB protein from the CcdB-GyrA complex by forming a CcdA-CcdB complex, a process termed rejuvenation. Functions as a transcriptional corepressor for the ccdAB operon, repression also requires CcdB (By similarity). From Escherichia coli
   4715..5017    +  CDS            ccdB: CCDB_ECOLI - Also known as G, letB, letD. Experimental evidence at protein level: Swiss-Prot protein existence level 1. Toxic component of a type II toxin-antitoxin (TA) system, functioning in plasmid maintainence. Responsible for the post- segregational killing (PSK) of plasmid-free cells, also referred to as a plasmid addiction system. Half-life of over 2 hours. Cell killing by CcdB is accompanied by filamentation, defects in chromosome and plasmid segregation, defects in cell division, formation of anucleate cells, decreased DNA synthesis and plasmid loss. Interferes with the activity of DN
   5061..5185    -  protein_bind   attR2: mutant version of attR; recombination site for the Gateway® LR reaction LR Clonase™
   5189..5236    +  misc_feature   MCS (fragment): pBluescript multiple cloning site
   5237..5484    +  terminator     CYC1 terminator: S. cerevisiae CYC1; transcription terminator for CYC1
   5503..5521    -  promoter       T7 promoter: promoter for bacteriophage T7 RNA polymerase
   5529..5684    +  CDS            lacZα (fragment): LacZα fragment of β-galactosidase; lacZ fragment
   5692..6147    +  rep_origin     f1 ori (sequence partly withheld): f1 bacteriophage origin of replication; arrow indicates direction of (+) strand synthesis
   6148..6200    -  misc_feature   bom (fragment): basis of mobility region from pBR322
   6230..6307    +  CDS            YO192_YEAST (fragment): Experimental evidence at protein level: Swiss-Prot protein existence level 1. From Saccharomyces cerevisiae (strain ATCC 204508 / S288c) (Baker's yeast).
   6447..6851    +  promoter       LEU2 promoter: S. cerevisiae LEU2
   6864..7958    +  CDS            LEU2: 3-isopropylmalate dehydrogenase, required for leucine biosynthesis; S. cerevisiae LEU2; yeast auxotrophic marker
   8320..8421    -  CDS            NFS1 (fragment): NFS1_YEAST - Also known as SPL1 From Saccharomyces cerevisiae (strain ATCC 204508 / S288c) (Baker's yeast).
   8434..8484    -  misc_feature   bom (fragment): basis of mobility region from pBR322
   8586..1       -  CDS            rop (fragment) (across the origin): Rop protein, which maintains plasmids at low copy number; rop
