[The description below was written by a language model from this plasmid's Addgene catalogue record and pLannotate feature annotations shown in this document.]
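Description:
pAG415GPD-ccdB is an empty Gateway destination vector for protein expression in Saccharomyces cerevisiae, built on the pRS415 shuttle backbone (about 8.6 kb in the depositor's reference sequence, which the record notes may not match the physical plasmid exactly). In yeast it is maintained as a centromeric plasmid through a CEN6/ARS element, which typically gives low, stable copy number. It is selected by complementation of leucine auxotrophy with the LEU2 marker under its own promoter. In E. coli it replicates from a ColE1/pUC-type origin and carries the β-lactamase gene for ampicillin resistance. An f1 origin and remnants of the pBluescript-derived lac/lacZα region with flanking T3 and T7 promoters are also present.

The expression unit consists of the constitutive GPD (TDH3/GAP) promoter upstream and the CYC1 transcription terminator downstream of a Gateway cassette. That cassette is bounded by attR1 and attR2 sites and contains a chloramphenicol acetyltransferase gene and the ccdB toxin gene. No gene of interest and no epitope or fluorescent tag is annotated. In an LR Clonase reaction, an open reading frame from an attL-flanked entry clone replaces the CmR–ccdB segment, placing it between the GPD promoter and the CYC1 terminator. Because CcdB poisons DNA gyrase in ordinary E. coli strains, unrecombined vector is counter-selected after transformation. The empty vector itself must therefore be propagated in a ccdB-tolerant strain, under both chloramphenicol and ampicillin selection. The plasmid belongs to a suite of yeast Gateway vectors designed for high-throughput genetic analysis, and it serves where strong constitutive expression from a CEN plasmid is wanted.
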