Addgene plasmid #14146: pAG415GPD-ccdB
Purpose: (Empty Backbone)
Depositing lab: Susan Lindquist. Depositing organization: Whitehead Institute for Biomedical Research. Publication: A suite of Gateway cloning vectors for high-throughput genetic analysis in Saccharomyces cerevisiae. Alberti S, Gitler AD, Lindquist S. Yeast. 2007 Oct . 24(10):913-9. 10.1002/yea.1502 PubMed 17583893.
Backbone
  Vector backbone: pRS415
  Vector type: Yeast Expression ; Gateway Destination
  Selectable markers: LEU2
Growth in bacteria
  Bacterial resistance: Chloramphenicol and Ampicillin, 25 & 100 μg/mL
  Growth temperature: 37°C
  Growth strain: ccdB Survival
  Growth instructions: DB3.1, ccdB Survival
  Copy number: Unknown
Gene/Insert
  Gene/Insert name: None
  Cloning method: Gateway Cloning
  Sequencing primers: 5′ GPDPro_F
Terms and licenses: Academic/Nonprofit Terms; Industry Terms: Not Available to Industry
Depositor comments: Type of plasmid: CEN. This plasmid contains the Gateway technology from Invitrogen; Invitrogen requires purchasing of Gateway Clonase for carrying out the Gateway recombinational cloning reaction http://www.invitrogen.com Please note that the full plasmid sequence is provided as a reference only, and may not match the exact sequence of the plasmid.
How to cite: pAG415GPD-ccdB was a gift from Susan Lindquist (Addgene plasmid # 14146 ; http://n2t.net/addgene:14146 ; RRID:Addgene_14146)
