>Addgene plasmid #14146 | pAG415GPD-ccdB | addgene partial sequence | sequence record 20403 | 14146 with pRS_marker
GAGGGAACTTTCACCATTATGGGAAATGGTTCAAGAAGGTATTGACTTAAACTCCATCAAATGGTCAGGT
CATTGAGTGTTTTTTATTTGTTGTATTTTTTTTTTTTTAGAGAAAATCCTCCAATATATAAATTAGGAAT
CATAGTTTCATGATTTTCTGTTACACCTAACTTTTTGTGTGGTGCCCTCCTCCTTGTCAATATTAATGTT
AAAGTGCAATTCTTTTTCCTTATCACGTTGAGCCATTAGTATCAATTTGCTTACCTGTATTCCTTTACAT
CCTCCTTTTTCTCCTTCTTGATAAATGTATGTAGATTGCGTATATAGTTTCGTCTACCCTATGAACATAT
TCCATTTTGTAATTTCGTGTCGTTTCTATTATGAATTTCATTTATAAAGTTTATGTACAAATATCATAAA
AAAAGAGAATCTTTTTAAGCAAGGATTTTCTTAACTTCTTCGGCGACAGCATCACCGACTTCGGTGGTAC
TGTTGGAACCACCTAAATCACCAGTTCTGATACCTGCATCCAAAACCTTTTTAACTGCATCTTCAATGGC
CTTACCTTCTTCAGGCAAGTTCAATGACAATTTCAACATCATTGCAGCAGACAAGATAGTGGCGATAGGG
TTGACCTTATTCTTTGGCAAATCTGGA
