>Addgene plasmid #14146 | pAG415GPD-ccdB | addgene partial sequence | sequence record 20404 | 14146 with GW5
AAGCCTGGGGGTGCCTAATGCGGCCGCCATAGTGACTGGATATGTTGTGTTTTACAGTATTATGTAGTCT
GTTTTTTATGCAAAATCTAATTTAATATATTGATATTTATATCATTTTACGTTTCTCGTTCAGCTTTTTT
GTACAAACTTGTGATGGGGGATCCACTAGTTCTAGAATCCGTCGAAACTAAGTTCTGGTGTTTTAAAACT
AAAAAAAAGACTAACTATAAAAGTAGAATTTAAGAAGTTTAAGAAATAGATTTACAGAATTACAATCAAT
ACCTACCGTCTTTATATACTTATTAGTCAAGTAGGGGAATAATTTCAGGGAACTGGTTTCAACCTTTTTT
TTCAGCTTTTTCCAAATCAGAGAGAGCAGAAGGTAATAGAAGGTGTAAGAAAATGAGATAGATACATGCG
TGGGTCAATTGCCTTGTGTCATCATTTACTCCAGGCAGGTTGCATCACTCCATTGAGGTTGTGCCCGTTT
TTTGCCTGTTTGTGCCCCTGTTCTCTGTAATTGCGCTAAGAGAATGGACCTATGAACTGAAGGTTGGTGA
AGAAAACAATATTTTGGTGCTGGGATTCTTTTTTTTTCTGGATGCCAGCTTAAA
