>Addgene plasmid #14146 | pAG415GPD-ccdB | addgene partial sequence | sequence record 20405 | 14146 with GW3
GCTGATCTCAGCCACCGCGAAAATGACATCAAAAACGCCATTAACCTGATGTTCTGGGGAATATAAATGT
CAGGCTCCCTTATACACAGCCAGTCTGCAGGTCGACCATAGTGACTGGATATGTTGTGTTTTACAGTATT
ATGTAGTCTGTTTTTTATGCAAAATCTAATTTAATATATTGATATTTATATCATTTTACGTTTCTCGTTC
AGCTTTCTTGTACAAAGTGGTGATGGGCTGCAGGAATTCGATATCAAGCTTATCGATACCGTCGACCTCG
AGTCATGTAATTAGTTATGTCACGCTTACATTCACGCCCTCCCCCCACATCCGCTCTAACCGAAAAGGAA
GGAGTTAGACAACCTGAAGTCTAGGTCCCTATTTATTTTTTTATAGTTATGTTAGTATTAAGAACGTTAT
TTATATTTCAAATTTTTCTTTTTTTTCTGTACAGACGCGTGTACGCATGTAACATTATACTGAAAACCTT
GCTTGAGAAGGTTTTGGGACGCTCGAAGGCTTTAATTTGCGGCCGGTACCCAATTCGCCCTATAGTGAGT
CGTATTACGCGCGCTCACTGGCCGTCGTTTTACAACGTCGTGACTGGGAAAACCCTGGCGTTACCCAACT
TAATCGCCTTGCAGCACATCCCCCT
